Addgene plasmid #212813: pcDNA5-FRT-TO-His8-H2B-CUbo(K48R)
Purpose: Constitutive or doxycycline-inducible expression of His8-H2B-CUbo(K48R) in mammalian cells
Depositing lab: Helle Ulrich. Depositing organization: Institut fuer Molekulare Biologie (IMB Mainz). Publication: Ubiquiton-An inducible, linkage-specific polyubiquitylation tool. Renz C, Asimaki E, Meister C, Albanese V, Petriukov K, Krapoth NC, Wegmann S, Wollscheid HP, Wong RP, Fulzele A, Chen JX, Leon S, Ulrich HD. Mol Cell. 2024 Jan 18;84(2):386-400.e11. doi: 10.1016/j.molcel.2023.11.016. Epub 2023 Dec 15. PubMed 38103558.
Backbone
  Vector backbone: pcDNA5-FRT/TO
  Vector type: Mammalian Expression
  Selectable markers: Hygromycin
Growth in bacteria
  Bacterial resistance: Ampicillin, 100 μg/mL
  Growth temperature: 37°C
  Growth strain: Top10
  Copy number: High Copy
Gene/Insert
  Gene/Insert name: H2B
  Species: H. sapiens (human), S. cerevisiae (budding yeast)
  Tag / fusion protein: 8xHis (N terminal on insert); CUbo(K48R) (C terminal on insert)
  Cloning method: Unknown
Terms and licenses: Academic/Nonprofit Terms; Industry Terms: Not Available to Industry
Depositor comments: pHU5372; cloning method: site-directed mutagenesis; CUbo(K48R) codon-optimized for mammalian cells
How to cite: pcDNA5-FRT-TO-His8-H2B-CUbo(K48R) was a gift from Helle Ulrich (Addgene plasmid # 212813 ; http://n2t.net/addgene:212813 ; RRID:Addgene_212813)
