[The description below was written by a language model from this plasmid's Addgene catalogue record and pLannotate feature annotations shown in this document.]
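Description:
pcDNA5-FRT-TO-His8-H2B-CUbo(K48R) is a mammalian expression plasmid built on the pcDNA5-FRT/TO backbone. It is propagated in E. coli at high copy through a ColE1/pUC-type origin with ampicillin selection (AmpR under its own bla promoter). The backbone carries an FRT site placed directly upstream of a hygromycin resistance coding sequence followed by an SV40 poly(A) signal. In this vector family, that arrangement allows FLP-mediated integration into a matching genomic FRT site in a suitable host cell line, and integrants are then selected with hygromycin.

The expression cassette is driven by the CMV enhancer and immediate-early promoter, followed by short tet operator-like segments, and it ends with the bGH polyadenylation signal. This explains the stated purpose: expression is constitutive in ordinary cells and doxycycline-inducible in cells that supply the Tet repressor. The open reading frame encodes an N-terminal 8xHis tag fused to human histone H2B (annotated as HIST1H2BJ), followed by the C-terminal CUbo(K48R) module. In the feature table, the region after H2B comprises human FKBP12 (FKBP1A), a fragment of S. cerevisiae ubiquitin and a GFP(S65T)-type fluorescent protein. The record does not state which of these parts make up CUbo. The depositor notes that CUbo(K48R) is codon-optimized for mammalian cells and that the K48R change was introduced by site-directed mutagenesis.

The construct belongs to the Ubiquiton toolset for inducible, linkage-specific polyubiquitylation, with H2B as the tagged substrate. Replacing lysine 48 with arginine removes a ubiquitin chain-acceptor site, so this plasmid is plausibly a linkage-defective variant or control, although the record does not say so. The His tag would permit affinity purification of the fusion protein.
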