Features (pLannotate 1.2.2; 25 found; start..end, strand, type, name):
     28..80      -  misc_feature   bom (fragment): basis of mobility region from pBR322
    235..614     +  enhancer       CMV enhancer: human cytomegalovirus immediate early enhancer
    615..818     +  promoter       CMV promoter: human cytomegalovirus (CMV) immediate early promoter
    820..839     +  promoter       PLtetO-1 promoter (fragment): modified phage lambda PL promoter with tet operator sites (Lutz and Bujard, 1997)
    841..860     +  promoter       PLtetO-1 promoter (fragment): modified phage lambda PL promoter with tet operator sites (Lutz and Bujard, 1997)
    868..901     +  promoter       TRE3GV promoter (fragment): 3rd-generation Tet-responsive promoter that can be activated by binding of Tet-On® 3G, optimized for retroviral and lentiviral vectors
    990..1010    +  CDS            7xHis: 6xHis affinity tag
   1014..1391    +  CDS            H2B (sequence withheld): human histone H2B; HIST1H2BJ
   1398..1721    +  CDS            FKBP1A: FKB1A_HUMAN - Also known as FKBP1, FKBP12. Experimental evidence at protein level: Swiss-Prot protein existence level 1. Keeps in an inactive conformation TGFBR1, the TGF-beta type I serine/threonine kinase receptor, preventing TGF-beta receptor activation in absence of ligand. Recruits SMAD7 to ACVR1B which prevents the association of SMAD2 and SMAD3 with the activin receptor complex, thereby blocking the activin signal. May modulate the RYR1 calcium channel activity. PPIases accelerate the folding of proteins. It catalyzes the cis-trans isomerization of proline imidic peptide bonds in oligop
   1731..1854    +  CDS            ubiquitin (fragment): Saccharomyces cerevisiae ubiquitin
   1860..2570    +  CDS            GFP (S65T): GFP (S65T) is a basic (constitutively fluorescent) green fluorescent protein published in 1995, derived from Aequorea victoria.
   2624..2848    +  polyA_signal   bGH poly(A) signal: bovine growth hormone polyadenylation signal
   2852..2873    +  promoter       SV40 promoter (fragment): SV40 enhancer and early promoter
   2894..3127    +  rep_origin     f1 ori (fragment) (sequence partly withheld): f1 bacteriophage origin of replication; arrow indicates direction of (+) strand synthesis
   3132..3179    +  protein_bind   FRT: FLP-mediated recombination occurs in the 8-bp core sequence TCTAGAAA (Turan and Bode, 2011). FLP recombinase from the Saccharomyces cerevisiae 2μ plasmid
   3187..4209    +  CDS            HygR: aminoglycoside phosphotransferase from E. coli; aph(4)-Ia; confers resistance to hygromycin
   4219..4344    +  CDS            ble (fragment): BLE_KLEPN - Experimental evidence at protein level: Swiss-Prot protein existence level 1. Binding protein with a strong affinity to the bleomycin family of antibiotics. Binds to CL990; an antimitotic-antibiotic compound. From Klebsiella pneumoniae.
   4339..4460    +  polyA_signal   SV40 poly(A) signal: SV40 polyadenylation signal
   4533..4549    -  protein_bind   lac operator: The lac repressor binds to the lac operator to inhibit transcription in E. coli. This inhibition can be relieved by adding lactose or isopropyl-β-D-thiogalactopyranoside (IPTG). lac repressor encoded by lacI
   4557..4587    -  promoter       lac promoter: promoter for the E. coli lac operon
   4602..4623    -  protein_bind   CAP binding site: CAP binding activates transcription in the presence of cAMP. E. coli catabolite activator protein
   4636..4728    -  CDS            lacI (fragment): lac repressor; lacI; The lac repressor binds to the lac operator to inhibit transcription in E. coli. This inhibition can be relieved by adding lactose or isopropyl-β-D-thiogalactopyranoside (IPTG).
   4911..5499    -  rep_origin     ori: high-copy-number ColE1/pMB1/pBR322/pUC origin of replication
   5670..6530    -  CDS            AmpR: β-lactamase; bla; confers resistance to ampicillin, carbenicillin, and related antibiotics
   6531..6635    -  promoter       AmpR promoter: bla
>Addgene plasmid #212813 | pcDNA5-FRT-TO-His8-H2B-CUbo(K48R) | addgene full sequence | sequence record 418952 | Addgene NGS Result
GACGGATCGGGAGATCTCCCGATCCCCTATGGTGCACTCTCAGTACAATCTGCTCTGATGCCGCATAGTT
AAGCCAGTATCTGCTCCCTGCTTGTGTGTTGGAGGTCGCTGAGTAGTGCGCGAGCAAAATTTAAGCTACA
ACAAGGCAAGGCTTGACCGACAATTGCATGAAGAATCTGCTTAGGGTTAGGCGTTTTGCGCTGCTTCGCG
ATGTACGGGCCAGATATACGCGTTGACATTGATTATTGACTAGTTATTAATAGTAATCAATTACGGGGTC
ATTAGTTCATAGCCCATATATGGAGTTCCGCGTTACATAACTTACGGTAAATGGCCCGCCTGGCTGACCG
CCCAACGACCCCCGCCCATTGACGTCAATAATGACGTATGTTCCCATAGTAACGCCAATAGGGACTTTCC
ATTGACGTCAATGGGTGGAGTATTTACGGTAAACTGCCCACTTGGCAGTACATCAAGTGTATCATATGCC
AAGTACGCCCCCTATTGACGTCAATGACGGTAAATGGCCCGCCTGGCATTATGCCCAGTACATGACCTTA
TGGGACTTTCCTACTTGGCAGTACATCTACGTATTAGTCATCGCTATTACCATGGTGATGCGGTTTTGGC
AGTACATCAATGGGCGTGGATAGCGGTTTGACTCACGGGGATTTCCAAGTCTCCACCCCATTGACGTCAA
TGGGAGTTTGTTTTGGCACCAAAATCAACGGGACTTTCCAAAATGTCGTAACAACTCCGCCCCATTGACG
CAAATGGGCGGTAGGCGTGTACGGTGGGAGGTCTATATAAGCAGAGCTCTCCCTATCAGTGATAGAGATC
TCCCTATCAGTGATAGAGATCGTCGACGAGCTCGTTTAGTGAACCGTCAGATCGCCTGGAGACGCCATCC
ACGCTGTTTTGACCTCCATAGAAGACACCGGGACCGATCCAGCCTCCGGACTCTAGCGTTTAAACTTAAG
CTTACCATGCATCACCATCACCATCACCATCAC
[378 nt withheld, positions 1014-1391]
GGATCCATGGGAGTGCAGGTGGAAACCATCTCCCCAGGAGACGGGCGCACCTTCCCCAAGCGCGGCCAGA
CCTGCGTGGTGCACTACACCGGGATGCTTGAAGATGGAAAGAAATTTGATTCCTCCCGGGACAGAAACAA
GCCCTTTAAGTTTATGCTAGGCAAGCAGGAGGTGATCCGAGGCTGGGAAGAAGGGGTTGCCCAGATGAGT
GTGGGTCAGAGAGCCAAACTGACTATATCTCCAGATTATGCCTATGGTGCCACTGGGCACCCAGGCATCA
TCCCACCACATGCCACTCTCGTCTTCGATGTGGAGCTTCTAAAACTGGAAGGGTCGACCGGTATCCCTCC
AGATCAACAAAGATTGATCTTTGCCGGTCGACAGCTAGAAGACGGTAGAACGCTGTCTGATTACAACATT
CAGAAGGAGTCCACCTTACATCTTGTGCTAAGGCTAAGAGGTGTTTAAAGTAAAGGAGAAGAACTTTTCA
CTGGAGTTGTCCCAATTCTTGTTGAATTAGATGGTGATGTTAATGGGCACAAATTTTCTGTCAGTGGAGA
GGGTGAAGGTGATGCAACATACGGAAAACTTACCCTTAAATTTATTTGCACTACTGGAAAACTACCTGTT
CCATGGCCAACACTGGTCACCACTTTCACTTATGGTGTTCAATGCTTCTCGAGATACCCAGACCATATGA
AACGGCATGACTTTTTCAAGAGTGCCATGCCCGAAGGTTATGTACAGGAAAGAACTATATTTTTCAAAGA
TGACGGGAACTACAAGACACGTGCTGAAGTCAAGTTTGAAGGTGATACCCTTGTTAATAGAATCGAGTTA
AAAGGTATTGATTTTAAAGAAGATGGAAACATTCTTGGACACAAATTGGAATACAACTATAACTCACACA
ATGTATACATCATGGCAGACAAACAAAAGAATGGAATCAAAGCTAACTTCAAAATTAGACACAACATTGA
AGATGGAAGCGTTCAACTAGCAGACCATTATCAACAAAATACTCCAATTGGCGATGGCCCTGTCCTTTTA
CCAGACAACCATTACCTGTCCACACAATCTGCCCTTTCGAAAGATCCCAACGAAAAGAGAGACCACATGG
TCCTTCTTGAGTTTGTAACAGCTGCTGGGATTACACATGGCATGGATGAACTATACAAATAAGCGGCCGC
TCGAGTCTAGAGGGCCCGTTTAAACCCGCTGATCAGCCTCGACTGTGCCTTCTAGTTGCCAGCCATCTGT
TGTTTGCCCCTCCCCCGTGCCTTCCTTGACCCTGGAAGGTGCCACTCCCACTGTCCTTTCCTAATAAAAT
GAGGAAATTGCATCGCATTGTCTGAGTAGGTGTCATTCTATTCTGGGGGGTGGGGTGGGGCAGGACAGCA
AGGGGGAGGATTGGGAAGACAATAGCAGGCATGCTGGGGATGCGGTGGGCTCTATGGCTTCTGAGGCGGA
AAGAACCAGCTGGGGCTCTAGGGGGTATCCCC
[124 nt withheld, positions 2894-3017]
C
[91 nt withheld, positions 3019-3109]
AGGGTGATGGTTCACGTACCTAGAAGTTCCTATTCCGAAGTTCCTATTCTCTAGAAAGTATAGGAACTTC
CTTGGCCAAAAAGCCTGAACTCACCGCGACGTCTGTCGAGAAGTTTCTGATCGAAAAGTTCGACAGCGTC
TCCGACCTGATGCAGCTCTCGGAGGGCGAAGAATCTCGTGCTTTCAGCTTCGATGTAGGAGGGCGTGGAT
ATGTCCTGCGGGTAAATAGCTGCGCCGATGGTTTCTACAAAGATCGTTATGTTTATCGGCACTTTGCATC
GGCCGCGCTCCCGATTCCGGAAGTGCTTGACATTGGGGAATTCAGCGAGAGCCTGACCTATTGCATCTCC
CGCCGTGCACAGGGTGTCACGTTGCAAGACCTGCCTGAAACCGAACTGCCCGCTGTTCTGCAGCCGGTCG
CGGAGGCCATGGATGCGATCGCTGCGGCCGATCTTAGCCAGACGAGCGGGTTCGGCCCATTCGGACCGCA
AGGAATCGGTCAATACACTACATGGCGTGATTTCATATGCGCGATTGCTGATCCCCATGTGTATCACTGG
CAAACTGTGATGGACGACACCGTCAGTGCGTCCGTCGCGCAGGCTCTCGATGAGCTGATGCTTTGGGCCG
AGGACTGCCCCGAAGTCCGGCACCTCGTGCACGCGGATTTCGGCTCCAACAATGTCCTGACGGACAATGG
CCGCATAACAGCGGTCATTGACTGGAGCGAGGCGATGTTCGGGGATTCCCAATACGAGGTCGCCAACATC
TTCTTCTGGAGGCCGTGGTTGGCTTGTATGGAGCAGCAGACGCGCTACTTCGAGCGGAGGCATCCGGAGC
TTGCAGGATCGCCGCGGCTCCGGGCGTATATGCTCCGCATTGGTCTTGACCAACTCTATCAGAGCTTGGT
TGACGGCAATTTCGATGATGCAGCTTGGGCGCAGGGTCGATGCGACGCAATCGTCCGATCCGGAGCCGGG
ACTGTCGGGCGTACACAAATCGCCCGCAGAAGCGCGGCCGTCTGGACCGATGGCTGTGTAGAAGTACTCG
CCGATAGTGGAAACCGACGCCCCAGCACTCGTCCGAGGGCAAAGGAATAGCACGTACTACGAGATTTCGA
TTCCACCGCCGCCTTCTATGAAAGGTTGGGCTTCGGAATCGTTTTCCGGGACGCCGGCTGGATGATCCTC
CAGCGCGGGGATCTCATGCTGGAGTTCTTCGCCCACCCCAACTTGTTTATTGCAGCTTATAATGGTTACA
AATAAAGCAATAGCATCACAAATTTCACAAATAAAGCATTTTTTTCACTGCATTCTAGTTGTGGTTTGTC
CAAACTCATCAATGTATCTTATCATGTCTGTATACCGTCGACCTCTAGCTAGAGCTTGGCGTAATCATGG
TCATAGCTGTTTCCTGTGTGAAATTGTTATCCGCTCACAATTCCACACAACATACGAGCCGGAAGCATAA
AGTGTAAAGCCTGGGGTGCCTAATGAGTGAGCTAACTCACATTAATTGCGTTGCGCTCACTGCCCGCTTT
CCAGTCGGGAAACCTGTCGTGCCAGCTGCATTAATGAATCGGCCAACGCGCGGGGAGAGGCGGTTTGCGT
ATTGGGCGCTCTTCCGCTTCCTCGCTCACTGACTCGCTGCGCTCGGTCGTTCGGCTGCGGCGAGCGGTAT
CAGCTCACTCAAAGGCGGTAATACGGTTATCCACAGAATCAGGGGATAACGCAGGAAAGAACATGTGAGC
AAAAGGCCAGCAAAAGGCCAGGAACCGTAAAAAGGCCGCGTTGCTGGCGTTTTTCCATAGGCTCCGCCCC
CCTGACGAGCATCACAAAAATCGACGCTCAAGTCAGAGGTGGCGAAACCCGACAGGACTATAAAGATACC
AGGCGTTTCCCCCTGGAAGCTCCCTCGTGCGCTCTCCTGTTCCGACCCTGCCGCTTACCGGATACCTGTC
CGCCTTTCTCCCTTCGGGAAGCGTGGCGCTTTCTCATAGCTCACGCTGTAGGTATCTCAGTTCGGTGTAG
GTCGTTCGCTCCAAGCTGGGCTGTGTGCACGAACCCCCCGTTCAGCCCGACCGCTGCGCCTTATCCGGTA
ACTATCGTCTTGAGTCCAACCCGGTAAGACACGACTTATCGCCACTGGCAGCAGCCACTGGTAACAGGAT
TAGCAGAGCGAGGTATGTAGGCGGTGCTACAGAGTTCTTGAAGTGGTGGCCTAACTACGGCTACACTAGA
AGAACAGTATTTGGTATCTGCGCTCTGCTGAAGCCAGTTACCTTCGGAAAAAGAGTTGGTAGCTCTTGAT
CCGGCAAACAAACCACCGCTGGTAGCGGTGGTTTTTTTGTTTGCAAGCAGCAGATTACGCGCAGAAAAAA
AGGATCTCAAGAAGATCCTTTGATCTTTTCTACGGGGTCTGACGCTCAGTGGAACGAAAACTCACGTTAA
GGGATTTTGGTCATGAGATTATCAAAAAGGATCTTCACCTAGATCCTTTTAAATTAAAAATGAAGTTTTA
AATCAATCTAAAGTATATATGAGTAAACTTGGTCTGACAGTTACCAATGCTTAATCAGTGAGGCACCTAT
CTCAGCGATCTGTCTATTTCGTTCATCCATAGTTGCCTGACTCCCCGTCGTGTAGATAACTACGATACGG
GAGGGCTTACCATCTGGCCCCAGTGCTGCAATGATACCGCGAGACCCACGCTCACCGGCTCCAGATTTAT
CAGCAATAAACCAGCCAGCCGGAAGGGCCGAGCGCAGAAGTGGTCCTGCAACTTTATCCGCCTCCATCCA
GTCTATTAATTGTTGCCGGGAAGCTAGAGTAAGTAGTTCGCCAGTTAATAGTTTGCGCAACGTTGTTGCC
ATTGCTACAGGCATCGTGGTGTCACGCTCGTCGTTTGGTATGGCTTCATTCAGCTCCGGTTCCCAACGAT
CAAGGCGAGTTACATGATCCCCCATGTTGTGCAAAAAAGCGGTTAGCTCCTTCGGTCCTCCGATCGTTGT
CAGAAGTAAGTTGGCCGCAGTGTTATCACTCATGGTTATGGCAGCACTGCATAATTCTCTTACTGTCATG
CCATCCGTAAGATGCTTTTCTGTGACTGGTGAGTACTCAACCAAGTCATTCTGAGAATAGTGTATGCGGC
GACCGAGTTGCTCTTGCCCGGCGTCAATACGGGATAATACCGCGCCACATAGCAGAACTTTAAAAGTGCT
CATCATTGGAAAACGTTCTTCGGGGCGAAAACTCTCAAGGATCTTACCGCTGTTGAGATCCAGTTCGATG
TAACCCACTCGTGCACCCAACTGATCTTCAGCATCTTTTACTTTCACCAGCGTTTCTGGGTGAGCAAAAA
CAGGAAGGCAAAATGCCGCAAAAAAGGGAATAAGGGCGACACGGAAATGTTGAATACTCATACTCTTCCT
TTTTCAATATTATTGAAGCATTTATCAGGGTTATTGTCTCATGAGCGGATACATATTTGAATGTATTTAG
AAAAATAAACAAATAGGGGTTCCGCGCACATTTCCCCGAAAAGTGCCACCTGACGTC
